Addgene plasmid #112233: lentiCRISPR v2-dCas9
Purpose: Lentiviral plasmid for expression of gRNA and dCas9 in mammalian cells; derivative of lentiCRISPR v2
Depositing lab: Thomas Gilmore. Depositing organization: Boston University Main Campus. Publication: CRISPR/Cas9-based editing of a sensitive transcriptional regulatory element to achieve cell type-specific knockdown of the NEMO scaffold protein. Babaei M, Liu Y, Wuerzberger-Davis SM, McCaslin EZ, DiRusso CJ, Yeo AT, Kagermazova L, Miyamoto S, Gilmore TD. PLoS One. 2019 Sep 25;14(9):e0222588. doi: 10.1371/journal.pone.0222588. eCollection 2019. PubMed 31553754.
Backbone
  Vector backbone: Custom
  Backbone size w/o insert (bp): 10000
  Total vector size (bp): 14873
  Vector type: Mammalian Expression, Lentiviral, CRISPR
  Selectable markers: Puromycin
Growth in bacteria
  Bacterial resistance: Ampicillin, 100 μg/mL
  Growth temperature: 30°C
  Growth strain: NEB Stable
  Growth instructions: Only amplify in RecA- bacteria
  Copy number: High Copy
Gene/Insert 1
  Gene/Insert name: dCas9
  Species: Synthetic
  Insert size (bp): 4200
  Mutation: Changed: Aspartic acid 10 to Glycine, Histidine 840 to Alanine
  Promoter: EFS-NS
  Tag / fusion protein: FLAG (C terminal on insert)
  Cloning method: Restriction Enzyme; 5′ cloning site AgeI, XbaI, AfeI (not destroyed); 3′ cloning site BamHI (not destroyed)
  Sequencing primers: 5′ hEF1aprom-F; 3′ WPRE-R
Gene/Insert 2
  Gene/Insert name: Porumycin resistance (alt names: puromycin N-acetyl-transferase; PAC)
  Insert size (bp): 600
  Promoter: EFS-NS
  Cloning method: Restriction Enzyme; 5′ cloning site BanHI (not destroyed); 3′ cloning site MluI (not destroyed)
  Sequencing primers: 5′ Puro-F2; 3′ WPRE-R
Resource information
  A portion of this plasmid was derived from a plasmid made by: addgene
Terms and licenses: Academic/Nonprofit Terms; Industry Terms: Not Available to Industry
Depositor comments: Plasmid is a derivative of Addgene Plasmid #52961, where the Cas9 gene has been mutated at codons 10 and 840 to create a catalytically inactive version of Cas9 (dCas9).
How to cite: lentiCRISPR v2-dCas9 was a gift from Thomas Gilmore (Addgene plasmid # 112233 ; http://n2t.net/addgene:112233 ; RRID:Addgene_112233)
