[The description below was written by a language model from this plasmid's Addgene catalogue record and the feature table of its GenBank file.]
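Description:
lentiCRISPR v2-dCas9 is a 14.9 kb third-generation-style, self-inactivating HIV-1 lentiviral transfer plasmid that delivers a guide RNA cassette and a catalytically dead Streptococcus pyogenes Cas9 to mammalian cells from a single vector. It derives from lentiCRISPR v2, with Cas9 codons 10 and 840 mutated (recorded as Asp10 to Gly and His840 to Ala) to abolish nuclease activity. The automated feature table still labels the ORF as the wild-type Cas9 endonuclease. In bacteria it is maintained through a high-copy ColE1/pUC origin with ampicillin resistance, and the record specifies recombination-deficient strains, as is usual for LTR-containing plasmids. The backbone also carries an f1 ori and an SV40/EM7-driven bleomycin/Zeocin resistance cassette outside the viral genome.

Viral genomic RNA is transcribed from a CMV enhancer/promoter fused to a truncated 5' LTR, and includes the Psi packaging signal, RRE, cPPT/CTS, WPRE and a U3-deleted 3' LTR followed by a bGH polyadenylation signal. Within this unit, a human U6 Pol III promoter lies upstream of the S. pyogenes gRNA scaffold. About 1.9 kb of unannotated sequence separates the two, consistent with a filler that is replaced on guide cloning, although the record does not state this. Downstream, the EF-1α core (EFS) promoter drives a single ORF encoding dCas9, a nucleoplasmin NLS and a C-terminal FLAG tag, linked through a P2A peptide to puromycin N-acetyltransferase, so puromycin selection enriches for cells expressing dCas9. The construct suits guide-directed DNA binding without cleavage, for example steric interference at regulatory elements. The associated publication concerns targeting a transcriptional regulatory element of the NEMO gene.
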