LOCUS       Exported 14873 bp ds-DNA circular SYN 12-MAY-2021
DEFINITION  Lentiviral plasmid for expression of gRNA and dCas9 in mammalian
            cells; derivative of lentiCRISPR v2.
ACCESSION   .
VERSION     .
KEYWORDS    lentiCRISPR v2-dCas9
SOURCE      synthetic DNA construct
  ORGANISM  synthetic DNA construct
REFERENCE   1 (bases 1 to 14873)
  AUTHORS   Babaei M, Liu Y, Wuerzberger-Davis SM, McCaslin EZ, DiRusso CJ, Yeo
            AT, Kagermazova L, Miyamoto S, Gilmore TD
  TITLE     CRISPR/Cas9-based editing of a sensitive transcriptional regulatory
            element to achieve cell type-specific knockdown of the NEMO scaffold
            protein.
  JOURNAL   PLoS One. 2019 Sep 25;14(9):e0222588. doi:
            10.1371/journal.pone.0222588. eCollection 2019.
  PUBMED    31553754
REFERENCE   2 (bases 1 to 14873)
  AUTHORS   .
  TITLE     Direct Submission
  JOURNAL   Exported May 12, 2021 from SnapGene Server 1.1.58
            http://www.snapgene.com
FEATURES             Location/Qualifiers
     source          1..14873
                     /organism="synthetic DNA construct"
                     /mol_type="other DNA"
     misc_feature    316..433
                     /label=cPPT/CTS
                     /note="central polypurine tract and central termination
                     sequence of HIV-1"
     promoter        484..724
                     /label=U6 promoter
                     /note="RNA polymerase III promoter for human U6 snRNA"
     primer_bind     484..504
                     /label=hU6-F
                     /note="Human U6 promoter, forward primer"
     primer_bind     655..674
                     /label=LKO.1 5'
                     /note="Human U6 promoter, forward primer"
     misc_RNA        2614..2689
                     /label=gRNA scaffold
                     /note="guide RNA scaffold for the Streptococcus pyogenes
                     CRISPR/Cas9 system"
     promoter        2751..2962
                     /label=EF-1-alpha core promoter
                     /note="core promoter for human elongation factor
                     EF-1-alpha"
     regulatory      2981..2990
                     /regulatory_class="other"
                     /note="vertebrate consensus sequence for strong initiation
                     of translation (Kozak, 1987)"
     CDS             2987..7090
                     /codon_start=1
                     /product="Cas9 (Csn1) endonuclease from the Streptococcus
                     pyogenes Type II CRISPR/Cas system"
                     /label=Cas9
                     /note="generates RNA-guided double strand breaks in DNA"
                     /translation="MDKKYSIGLGIGTNSVGWAVITDEYKVPSKKFKVLGNTDRHSIKK
                     NLIGALLFDSGETAEATRLKRTARRRYTRRKNRICYLQEIFSNEMAKVDDSFFHRLEES
                     FLVEEDKKHERHPIFGNIVDEVAYHEKYPTIYHLRKKLVDSTDKADLRLIYLALAHMIK
                     FRGHFLIEGDLNPDNSDVDKLFIQLVQTYNQLFEENPINASGVDAKAILSARLSKSRRL
                     ENLIAQLPGEKKNGLFGNLIALSLGLTPNFKSNFDLAEDAKLQLSKDTYDDDLDNLLAQ
                     IGDQYADLFLAAKNLSDAILLSDILRVNTEITKAPLSASMIKRYDEHHQDLTLLKALVR
                     QQLPEKYKEIFFDQSKNGYAGYIDGGASQEEFYKFIKPILEKMDGTEELLVKLNREDLL
                     RKQRTFDNGSIPHQIHLGELHAILRRQEDFYPFLKDNREKIEKILTFRIPYYVGPLARG
                     NSRFAWMTRKSEETITPWNFEEVVDKGASAQSFIERMTNFDKNLPNEKVLPKHSLLYEY
                     FTVYNELTKVKYVTEGMRKPAFLSGEQKKAIVDLLFKTNRKVTVKQLKEDYFKKIECFD
                     SVEISGVEDRFNASLGTYHDLLKIIKDKDFLDNEENEDILEDIVLTLTLFEDREMIEER
                     LKTYAHLFDDKVMKQLKRRRYTGWGRLSRKLINGIRDKQSGKTILDFLKSDGFANRNFM
                     QLIHDDSLTFKEDIQKAQVSGQGDSLHEHIANLAGSPAIKKGILQTVKVVDELVKVMGR
                     HKPENIVIEMARENQTTQKGQKNSRERMKRIEEGIKELGSQILKEHPVENTQLQNEKLY
                     LYYLQNGRDMYVDQELDINRLSDYDVDAIVPQSFLKDDSIDNKVLTRSDKNRGKSDNVP
                     SEEVVKKMKNYWRQLLNAKLITQRKFDNLTKAERGGLSELDKAGFIKRQLVETRQITKH
                     VAQILDSRMNTKYDENDKLIREVKVITLKSKLVSDFRKDFQFYKVREINNYHHAHDAYL
                     NAVVGTALIKKYPKLESEFVYGDYKVYDVRKMIAKSEQEIGKATAKYFFYSNIMNFFKT
                     EITLANGEIRKRPLIETNGETGEIVWDKGRDFATVRKVLSMPQVNIVKKTEVQTGGFSK
                     ESILPKRNSDKLIARKKDWDPKKYGGFDSPTVAYSVLVVAKVEKGKSKKLKSVKELLGI
                     TIMERSSFEKNPIDFLEAKGYKEVKKDLIIKLPKYSLFELENGRKRMLASAGELQKGNE
                     LALPSKYVNFLYLASHYEKLKGSPEDNEQKQLFVEQHKHYLDEIIEQISEFSKRVILAD
                     ANLDKVLSAYNKHRDKPIREQAENIIHLFTLTNLGAPAAFKYFDTTIDRKRYTSTKEVL
                     DATLIHQSITGLYETRIDLSQLGGD"
     CDS             7091..7138
                     /codon_start=1
                     /product="bipartite nuclear localization signal from
                     nucleoplasmin"
                     /label=nucleoplasmin NLS
                     /translation="KRPAATKKAGQAKKKK"
     CDS             7139..7162
                     /codon_start=1
                     /product="FLAG(R) epitope tag, followed by an enterokinase
                     cleavage site"
                     /label=FLAG
                     /translation="DYKDDDDK"
     CDS             7172..7228
                     /codon_start=1
                     /product="2A peptide from porcine teschovirus-1
                     polyprotein"
                     /label=P2A
                     /note="Eukaryotic ribosomes fail to insert a peptide bond
                     between the Gly and Pro residues, yielding separate
                     polypeptides."
                     /translation="ATNFSLLKQAGDVEENPGP"
     CDS             7229..7825
                     /codon_start=1
                     /gene="pac from Streptomyces alboniger"
                     /product="puromycin N-acetyltransferase"
                     /label=PuroR
                     /note="confers resistance to puromycin"
                     /translation="TEYKPTVRLATRDDVPRAVRTLAAAFADYPATRHTVDPDRHIERV
                     TELQELFLTRVGLDIGKVWVADDGAAVAVWTTPESVEAGAVFAEIGPRMAELSGSRLAA
                     QQQMEGLLAPHRPKEPAWFLATVGVSPDHQGKGLGSAVVLPGVEAAERAGVPAFLETSA
                     PRNLPFYERLGFTVTADVEVPEGPRTWCMTRKPGA"
     primer_bind     7722..7742
                     /label=Puro-F
                     /note="Puromycin resistance gene, forward primer"
     misc_feature    7841..8429
                     /label=WPRE
                     /note="woodchuck hepatitis virus posttranscriptional
                     regulatory element"
     primer_bind     complement(7894..7914)
                     /label=WPRE-R
                     /note="WPRE, reverse primer"
     CDS             complement(8312..8323)
                     /codon_start=1
                     /product="Factor Xa recognition and cleavage site"
                     /label=Factor Xa site
                     /translation="IEGR"
     LTR             8501..8734
                     /label=3' LTR (Delta-U3)
                     /note="self-inactivating 3' long terminal repeat (LTR) from
                     HIV-1"
     primer_bind     complement(8760..8777)
                     /label=BGH-rev
                     /note="Bovine growth hormone terminator, reverse primer.
                     Also called BGH reverse"
     polyA_signal    8766..8990
                     /label=bGH poly(A) signal
                     /note="bovine growth hormone polyadenylation signal"
     rep_origin      9036..9464
                     /direction=RIGHT
                     /label=f1 ori
                     /note="f1 bacteriophage origin of replication; arrow
                     indicates direction of (+) strand synthesis"
     primer_bind     complement(9123..9142)
                     /label=F1ori-R
                     /note="F1 origin, reverse primer"
     primer_bind     9333..9354
                     /label=F1ori-F
                     /note="F1 origin, forward primer"
     primer_bind     complement(9473..9493)
                     /label=pBABE 3'
                     /note="SV40 enhancer, reverse primer for pBABE vectors"
     promoter        9478..9807
                     /label=SV40 promoter
                     /note="SV40 enhancer and early promoter"
     rep_origin      9658..9793
                     /label=SV40 ori
                     /note="SV40 origin of replication"
     primer_bind     9720..9739
                     /label=SV40pro-F
                     /note="SV40 promoter/origin, forward primer"
     promoter        9855..9902
                     /label=EM7 promoter
                     /note="synthetic bacterial promoter "
     CDS             9921..10295
                     /codon_start=1
                     /gene="Sh ble from Streptoalloteichus hindustanus"
                     /product="antibiotic-binding protein"
                     /label=BleoR
                     /note="confers resistance to bleomycin, phleomycin, and
                     Zeocin(TM)"
                     /translation="MAKLTSAVPVLTARDVAGAVEFWTDRLGFSRDFVEDDFAGVVRDD
                     VTLFISAVQDQVVPDNTLAWVWVRGLDELYAEWSEVVSTNFRDASGPAMTEIGEQPWGR
                     EFALRDPAGNCVHFVAEEQD"
     polyA_signal    10425..10546
                     /label=SV40 poly(A) signal
                     /note="SV40 polyadenylation signal"
     primer_bind     complement(10462..10481)
                     /label=SV40pA-R
                     /note="SV40 polyA, reverse primer"
     primer_bind     10516..10535
                     /label=EBV-rev
                     /note="SV40 polyA terminator, reverse primer"
     primer_bind     complement(10595..10611)
                     /label=M13 rev
                     /note="common sequencing primer, one of multiple similar
                     variants"
     primer_bind     complement(10595..10611)
                     /label=M13 Reverse
                     /note="In lacZ gene. Also called M13-rev"
     primer_bind     complement(10608..10630)
                     /label=M13/pUC Reverse
                     /note="In lacZ gene"
     protein_bind    10619..10635
                     /label=lac operator
                     /bound_moiety="lac repressor encoded by lacI"
                     /note="The lac repressor binds to the lac operator to
                     inhibit transcription in E. coli. This inhibition can be
                     relieved by adding lactose or
                     isopropyl-beta-D-thiogalactopyranoside (IPTG)."
     promoter        complement(10643..10673)
                     /label=lac promoter
                     /note="promoter for the E. coli lac operon"
     protein_bind    10688..10709
                     /label=CAP binding site
                     /bound_moiety="E. coli catabolite activator protein"
                     /note="CAP binding activates transcription in the presence
                     of cAMP."
     primer_bind     complement(10826..10843)
                     /label=L4440
                     /note="L4440 vector, forward primer"
     rep_origin      complement(10997..11585)
                     /direction=LEFT
                     /label=ori
                     /note="high-copy-number ColE1/pMB1/pBR322/pUC origin of
                     replication"
     primer_bind     complement(11077..11096)
                     /label=pBR322ori-F
                     /note="pBR322 origin, forward primer"
     CDS             complement(11756..12616)
                     /codon_start=1
                     /gene="bla"
                     /product="beta-lactamase"
                     /label=AmpR
                     /note="confers resistance to ampicillin, carbenicillin, and
                     related antibiotics"
                     /translation="MSIQHFRVALIPFFAAFCLPVFAHPETLVKVKDAEDQLGARVGYI
                     ELDLNSGKILESFRPEERFPMMSTFKVLLCGAVLSRIDAGQEQLGRRIHYSQNDLVEYS
                     PVTEKHLTDGMTVRELCSAAITMSDNTAANLLLTTIGGPKELTAFLHNMGDHVTRLDRW
                     EPELNEAIPNDERDTTMPVAMATTLRKLLTGELLTLASRQQLIDWMEADKVAGPLLRSA
                     LPAGWFIADKSGAGERGSRGIIAALGPDGKPSRIVVIYTTGSQATMDERNRQIAEIGAS
                     LIKHW"
     primer_bind     12379..12398
                     /label=Amp-R
                     /note="Ampicillin resistance gene, reverse primer"
     promoter        complement(12617..12721)
                     /gene="bla"
                     /label=AmpR promoter
     primer_bind     complement(12796..12815)
                     /label=pRS-marker
                     /note="pRS vectors, use to sequence yeast selectable
                     marker"
     enhancer        12987..13366
                     /label=CMV enhancer
                     /note="human cytomegalovirus immediate early enhancer"
     promoter        13368..13566
                     /label=CMV promoter
                     /note="human cytomegalovirus (CMV) immediate early
                     promoter"
     primer_bind     13521..13541
                     /label=CMV-F
                     /note="Human CMV immediate early promoter, forward primer"
     LTR             13584..13764
                     /label=5' LTR (truncated)
                     /note="truncated 5' long terminal repeat (LTR) from HIV-1"
     misc_feature    13811..13936
                     /label=HIV-1 Psi
                     /note="packaging signal of human immunodeficiency virus
                     type 1"
     misc_feature    14429..14662
                     /label=RRE
                     /note="The Rev response element (RRE) of HIV-1 allows for
                     Rev-dependent mRNA export from the nucleus to the
                     cytoplasm."
     CDS             14847..18
                     /codon_start=1
                     /product="antigenic peptide corresponding to amino acids
                     655 to 669 of the HIV envelope protein gp41 (Lutje Hulsik
                     et al., 2013)"
                     /label=gp41 peptide
                     /note="recognized by the 2H10 single-chain llama nanobody"
                     /translation="KNEQELLELDKWASL"
ORIGIN
        1 gataaatggg caagtttgtg gaattggttt aacataacaa attggctgtg gtatataaaa
       61 ttattcataa tgatagtagg aggcttggta ggtttaagaa tagtttttgc tgtactttct
      121 atagtgaata gagttaggca gggatattca ccattatcgt ttcagaccca cctcccaacc
      181 ccgaggggac ccgacaggcc cgaaggaata gaagaagaag gtggagagag agacagagac
      241 agatccattc gattagtgaa cggatcggca ctgcgtgcgc caattctgca gacaaatggc
      301 agtattcatc cacaatttta aaagaaaagg ggggattggg gggtacagtg caggggaaag
      361 aatagtagac ataatagcaa cagacataca aactaaagaa ttacaaaaac aaattacaaa
      421 aattcaaaat tttcgggttt attacaggga cagcagagat ccagtttggt taattaaggt
      481 accgagggcc tatttcccat gattccttca tatttgcata tacgatacaa ggctgttaga
      541 gagataatta gaattaattt gactgtaaac acaaagatat tagtacaaaa tacgtgacgt
      601 agaaagtaat aatttcttgg gtagtttgca gttttaaaat tatgttttaa aatggactat
      661 catatgctta ccgtaacttg aaagtatttc gatttcttgg ctttatatat cttgtggaaa
      721 ggacgaaaca ccggagacgg ttgtaaatga gcacacaaaa tacacatgct aaaatattat
      781 attctatgac ctttataaaa tcaaccaaaa tcttcttttt aataacttta gtatcaataa
      841 ttagaatttt tatgttcctt tttgcaaact tttaataaaa atgagcaaaa taaaaaaacg
      901 ctagttttag taactcgcgt tgttttcttc acctttaata atagctactc caccacttgt
      961 tcctaagcgg tcagctcctg cttcaatcat tttttgagca tcttcaaatg ttctaactcc
     1021 accagctgct ttaactaaag cattgtcttt aacaactgac ttcattagtt taacatcttc
     1081 aaatgttgca cctgattttg aaaatcctgt tgatgtttta acaaattcta atccagcttc
     1141 aacagctatt tcacaagctt tcatgatttc ttcttttgtt aataaacaat tttccataat
     1201 acatttaaca acatgtgatc cagctgcttt ttttacagct ttcatgtctt ctaaaactaa
     1261 ttcataattt ttgtctttta atgcaccaat atttaatacc atatcaattt ctgttgcacc
     1321 atctttaatt gcttcagaaa cttcgaatgc ttttgtagct gttgtgcatg cacctagagg
     1381 aaaacctaca acatttgtta ttcctacatt tgtgcctttt aataattctt tacaatagct
     1441 tgttcaatat gaattaacac aaactgttgc aaaatcaaat tcaattgctt catcacataa
     1501 ttgtttaatt tcagctttcg tagcatcttg ttttaataat gtgtgatcta tatatttgtt
     1561 tagtttcatt ttttctccta tatattcatt tttaatttta attctttaat aatttcgtct
     1621 actttaactt tagcgttttg aacagattca ccaacaccta taaaataaat ttttagttta
     1681 ggttcagttc cacttgggcg aacagcaaat catgacttat cttctaaata aaattttagt
     1741 aagtcttgtc ctggcatatt atacattcca tcgatgtagt cttcaacatt aacaacttta
     1801 agtccagcaa tttgagttaa gggtgttgct ctcaatgatt tcattaatgg ttcaattttt
     1861 aatttctttt cttctggttt aaaattcaag tttaaagtga aagtgtaata tgcacccatt
     1921 tctttaaata aatcttctaa atagtctact aatgttttat tttgtttttt ataaaatcaa
     1981 gcagcctctg ctattaatat agaagcttgt attccatctt tatctctagc tgagtcatca
     2041 attacatatc cataactttc ttcataagca aaaacaaaat ttaatccgtt atcttcttct
     2101 ttagcaattt ctctacccat tcatttaaat ccagttaaag tttttacaat attaactcca
     2161 tatttttcat gagcgattct atcacccaaa tcacttgtta caaaacttga atatagagcc
     2221 ggattttttg gaatgctatt taagcgtttt agatttgata attttcaatc aattaaaatt
     2281 ggtcctgttt gatttccatc taatcttaca aaatgaccat catgttttat tgccattcca
     2341 aatctgtcag catctgggtc attcataata ataatatctg catcatgttt aataccatat
     2401 tcaagcggta tttttcatgc aggatcaaat tctggatttg gatttacaac atttttaaat
     2461 gtttcatctt caaatgcatg ctcttcaacc tcaataacgt tatatcctga ttcacgtaat
     2521 atttttgggg taaatttagt tcctgttcca ttaactgcgc taaaaataat ttttaaatct
     2581 tttttagctt cttgctcttt tttgtacgtc tctgttttag agctagaaat agcaagttaa
     2641 aataaggcta gtccgttatc aacttgaaaa agtggcaccg agtcggtgct tttttgaatt
     2701 cgctagctag gtcttgaaag gagtgggaat tggctccggt gcccgtcagt gggcagagcg
     2761 cacatcgccc acagtccccg agaagttggg gggaggggtc ggcaattgat ccggtgccta
     2821 gagaaggtgg cgcggggtaa actgggaaag tgatgtcgtg tactggctcc gcctttttcc
     2881 cgagggtggg ggagaaccgt atataagtgc agtagtcgcc gtgaacgttc tttttcgcaa
     2941 cgggtttgcc gccagaacac aggaccggtt ctagagcgct gccaccatgg acaagaagta
     3001 cagcatcggc ctgggcatcg gcaccaactc tgtgggctgg gccgtgatca ccgacgagta
     3061 caaggtgccc agcaagaaat tcaaggtgct gggcaacacc gaccggcaca gcatcaagaa
     3121 gaacctgatc ggagccctgc tgttcgacag cggcgaaaca gccgaggcca cccggctgaa
     3181 gagaaccgcc agaagaagat acaccagacg gaagaaccgg atctgctatc tgcaagagat
     3241 cttcagcaac gagatggcca aggtggacga cagcttcttc cacagactgg aagagtcctt
     3301 cctggtggaa gaggataaga agcacgagcg gcaccccatc ttcggcaaca tcgtggacga
     3361 ggtggcctac cacgagaagt accccaccat ctaccacctg agaaagaaac tggtggacag
     3421 caccgacaag gccgacctgc ggctgatcta tctggccctg gcccacatga tcaagttccg
     3481 gggccacttc ctgatcgagg gcgacctgaa ccccgacaac agcgacgtgg acaagctgtt
     3541 catccagctg gtgcagacct acaaccagct gttcgaggaa aaccccatca acgccagcgg
     3601 cgtggacgcc aaggccatcc tgtctgccag actgagcaag agcagacggc tggaaaatct
     3661 gatcgcccag ctgcccggcg agaagaagaa tggcctgttc ggaaacctga ttgccctgag
     3721 cctgggcctg acccccaact tcaagagcaa cttcgacctg gccgaggatg ccaaactgca
     3781 gctgagcaag gacacctacg acgacgacct ggacaacctg ctggcccaga tcggcgacca
     3841 gtacgccgac ctgtttctgg ccgccaagaa cctgtccgac gccatcctgc tgagcgacat
     3901 cctgagagtg aacaccgaga tcaccaaggc ccccctgagc gcctctatga tcaagagata
     3961 cgacgagcac caccaggacc tgaccctgct gaaagctctc gtgcggcagc agctgcctga
     4021 gaagtacaaa gagattttct tcgaccagag caagaacggc tacgccggct acattgacgg
     4081 cggagccagc caggaagagt tctacaagtt catcaagccc atcctggaaa agatggacgg
     4141 caccgaggaa ctgctcgtga agctgaacag agaggacctg ctgcggaagc agcggacctt
     4201 cgacaacggc agcatccccc accagatcca cctgggagag ctgcacgcca ttctgcggcg
     4261 gcaggaagat ttttacccat tcctgaagga caaccgggaa aagatcgaga agatcctgac
     4321 cttccgcatc ccctactacg tgggccctct ggccagggga aacagcagat tcgcctggat
     4381 gaccagaaag agcgaggaaa ccatcacccc ctggaacttc gaggaagtgg tggacaaggg
     4441 cgcttccgcc cagagcttca tcgagcggat gaccaacttc gataagaacc tgcccaacga
     4501 gaaggtgctg cccaagcaca gcctgctgta cgagtacttc accgtgtata acgagctgac
     4561 caaagtgaaa tacgtgaccg agggaatgag aaagcccgcc ttcctgagcg gcgagcagaa
     4621 aaaggccatc gtggacctgc tgttcaagac caaccggaaa gtgaccgtga agcagctgaa
     4681 agaggactac ttcaagaaaa tcgagtgctt cgactccgtg gaaatctccg gcgtggaaga
     4741 tcggttcaac gcctccctgg gcacatacca cgatctgctg aaaattatca aggacaagga
     4801 cttcctggac aatgaggaaa acgaggacat tctggaagat atcgtgctga ccctgacact
     4861 gtttgaggac agagagatga tcgaggaacg gctgaaaacc tatgcccacc tgttcgacga
     4921 caaagtgatg aagcagctga agcggcggag atacaccggc tggggcaggc tgagccggaa
     4981 gctgatcaac ggcatccggg acaagcagtc cggcaagaca atcctggatt tcctgaagtc
     5041 cgacggcttc gccaacagaa acttcatgca gctgatccac gacgacagcc tgacctttaa
     5101 agaggacatc cagaaagccc aggtgtccgg ccagggcgat agcctgcacg agcacattgc
     5161 caatctggcc ggcagccccg ccattaagaa gggcatcctg cagacagtga aggtggtgga
     5221 cgagctcgtg aaagtgatgg gccggcacaa gcccgagaac atcgtgatcg aaatggccag
     5281 agagaaccag accacccaga agggacagaa gaacagccgc gagagaatga agcggatcga
     5341 agagggcatc aaagagctgg gcagccagat cctgaaagaa caccccgtgg aaaacaccca
     5401 gctgcagaac gagaagctgt acctgtacta cctgcagaat gggcgggata tgtacgtgga
     5461 ccaggaactg gacatcaacc ggctgtccga ctacgatgtg gacgccatcg tgcctcagag
     5521 ctttctgaag gacgactcca tcgacaacaa ggtgctgacc agaagcgaca agaaccgggg
     5581 caagagcgac aacgtgccct ccgaagaggt cgtgaagaag atgaagaact actggcggca
     5641 gctgctgaac gccaagctga ttacccagag aaagttcgac aatctgacca aggccgagag
     5701 aggcggcctg agcgaactgg ataaggccgg cttcatcaag agacagctgg tggaaacccg
     5761 gcagatcaca aagcacgtgg cacagatcct ggactcccgg atgaacacta agtacgacga
     5821 gaatgacaag ctgatccggg aagtgaaagt gatcaccctg aagtccaagc tggtgtccga
     5881 tttccggaag gatttccagt tttacaaagt gcgcgagatc aacaactacc accacgccca
     5941 cgacgcctac ctgaacgccg tcgtgggaac cgccctgatc aaaaagtacc ctaagctgga
     6001 aagcgagttc gtgtacggcg actacaaggt gtacgacgtg cggaagatga tcgccaagag
     6061 cgagcaggaa atcggcaagg ctaccgccaa gtacttcttc tacagcaaca tcatgaactt
     6121 tttcaagacc gagattaccc tggccaacgg cgagatccgg aagcggcctc tgatcgagac
     6181 aaacggcgaa accggggaga tcgtgtggga taagggccgg gattttgcca ccgtgcggaa
     6241 agtgctgagc atgccccaag tgaatatcgt gaaaaagacc gaggtgcaga caggcggctt
     6301 cagcaaagag tctatcctgc ccaagaggaa cagcgataag ctgatcgcca gaaagaagga
     6361 ctgggaccct aagaagtacg gcggcttcga cagccccacc gtggcctatt ctgtgctggt
     6421 ggtggccaaa gtggaaaagg gcaagtccaa gaaactgaag agtgtgaaag agctgctggg
     6481 gatcaccatc atggaaagaa gcagcttcga gaagaatccc atcgactttc tggaagccaa
     6541 gggctacaaa gaagtgaaaa aggacctgat catcaagctg cctaagtact ccctgttcga
     6601 gctggaaaac ggccggaaga gaatgctggc ctctgccggc gaactgcaga agggaaacga
     6661 actggccctg ccctccaaat atgtgaactt cctgtacctg gccagccact atgagaagct
     6721 gaagggctcc cccgaggata atgagcagaa acagctgttt gtggaacagc acaagcacta
     6781 cctggacgag atcatcgagc agatcagcga gttctccaag agagtgatcc tggccgacgc
     6841 taatctggac aaagtgctgt ccgcctacaa caagcaccgg gataagccca tcagagagca
     6901 ggccgagaat atcatccacc tgtttaccct gaccaatctg ggagcccctg ccgccttcaa
     6961 gtactttgac accaccatcg accggaagag gtacaccagc accaaagagg tgctggacgc
     7021 caccctgatc caccagagca tcaccggcct gtacgagaca cggatcgacc tgtctcagct
     7081 gggaggcgac aagcgacctg ccgccacaaa gaaggctgga caggctaaga agaagaaaga
     7141 ttacaaagac gatgacgata agggatccgg cgcaacaaac ttctctctgc tgaaacaagc
     7201 cggagatgtc gaagagaatc ctggaccgac cgagtacaag cccacggtgc gcctcgccac
     7261 ccgcgacgac gtccccaggg ccgtacgcac cctcgccgcc gcgttcgccg actaccccgc
     7321 cacgcgccac accgtcgatc cggaccgcca catcgagcgg gtcaccgagc tgcaagaact
     7381 cttcctcacg cgcgtcgggc tcgacatcgg caaggtgtgg gtcgcggacg acggcgccgc
     7441 ggtggcggtc tggaccacgc cggagagcgt cgaagcgggg gcggtgttcg ccgagatcgg
     7501 cccgcgcatg gccgagttga gcggttcccg gctggccgcg cagcaacaga tggaaggcct
     7561 cctggcgccg caccggccca aggagcccgc gtggttcctg gccaccgtcg gagtctcgcc
     7621 cgaccaccag ggcaagggtc tgggcagcgc cgtcgtgctc cccggagtgg aggcggccga
     7681 gcgcgccggg gtgcccgcct tcctggagac ctccgcgccc cgcaacctcc ccttctacga
     7741 gcggctcggc ttcaccgtca ccgccgacgt cgaggtgccc gaaggaccgc gcacctggtg
     7801 catgacccgc aagcccggtg cctgaacgcg ttaagtcgac aatcaacctc tggattacaa
     7861 aatttgtgaa agattgactg gtattcttaa ctatgttgct ccttttacgc tatgtggata
     7921 cgctgcttta atgcctttgt atcatgctat tgcttcccgt atggctttca ttttctcctc
     7981 cttgtataaa tcctggttgc tgtctcttta tgaggagttg tggcccgttg tcaggcaacg
     8041 tggcgtggtg tgcactgtgt ttgctgacgc aacccccact ggttggggca ttgccaccac
     8101 ctgtcagctc ctttccggga ctttcgcttt ccccctccct attgccacgg cggaactcat
     8161 cgccgcctgc cttgcccgct gctggacagg ggctcggctg ttgggcactg acaattccgt
     8221 ggtgttgtcg gggaaatcat cgtcctttcc ttggctgctc gcctgtgttg ccacctggat
     8281 tctgcgcggg acgtccttct gctacgtccc ttcggccctc aatccagcgg accttccttc
     8341 ccgcggcctg ctgccggctc tgcggcctct tccgcgtctt cgccttcgcc ctcagacgag
     8401 tcggatctcc ctttgggccg cctccccgcg tcgactttaa gaccaatgac ttacaaggca
     8461 gctgtagatc ttagccactt tttaaaagaa aaggggggac tggaagggct aattcactcc
     8521 caacgaagac aagatctgct ttttgcttgt actgggtctc tctggttaga ccagatctga
     8581 gcctgggagc tctctggcta actagggaac ccactgctta agcctcaata aagcttgcct
     8641 tgagtgcttc aagtagtgtg tgcccgtctg ttgtgtgact ctggtaacta gagatccctc
     8701 agaccctttt agtcagtgtg gaaaatctct agcagggccc gtttaaaccc gctgatcagc
     8761 ctcgactgtg ccttctagtt gccagccatc tgttgtttgc ccctcccccg tgccttcctt
     8821 gaccctggaa ggtgccactc ccactgtcct ttcctaataa aatgaggaaa ttgcatcgca
     8881 ttgtctgagt aggtgtcatt ctattctggg gggtggggtg gggcaggaca gcaaggggga
     8941 ggattgggaa gacaatagca ggcatgctgg ggatgcggtg ggctctatgg cttctgaggc
     9001 ggaaagaacc agctggggct ctagggggta tccccnnnnn nnnnnnnnnn nnnnnnnnnn
     9061 nnnnnnnnnn nnnnnnnnnn nnnnnnnnnn nnnnnnnnnn nnnnnnnnnn nnnnnnnnnn
     9121 nnnnnnnnnn nnnnnnnnnn nnnnnnnnnn nnnnnnnnnc nnnnnnnnnn nnnnnnnnnn
     9181 nnnnnnnnnn nnnnnnnnnn nnnnnnnnnn nnnnnnnnnn nnnnnnnnnn nnnnnnnnnn
     9241 nnnnnnnnnn nannnnnnnn nnnnnnnnnn nnnnnnnnnn nnnnnnnnnn nnnnnnnnnn
     9301 ncctttgacg ttggagtcca cgttctttaa tagtggactc ttgttccaaa ctggaacaac
     9361 actcaaccct atctcggtct attcttttga tttataaggg attttgccga tttcggccta
     9421 ttggttaaaa aatgagctga tttaacaaaa atttaacgcg aattaattct gtggaatgtg
     9481 tgtcagttag ggtgtggaaa gtccccaggc tccccagcag gcagaagtat gcaaagcatg
     9541 catctcaatt agtcagcaac caggtgtgga aagtccccag gctccccagc aggcagaagt
     9601 atgcaaagca tgcatctcaa ttagtcagca accatagtcc cgcccctaac tccgcccatc
     9661 ccgcccctaa ctccgcccag ttccgcccat tctccgcccc atggctgact aatttttttt
     9721 atttatgcag aggccgaggc cgcctctgcc tctgagctat tccagaagta gtgaggaggc
     9781 ttttttggag gcctaggctt ttgcaaaaag ctcccgggag cttgtatatc cattttcgga
     9841 tctgatcagc acgtgttgac aattaatcat cggcatagta tatcggcata gtataatacg
     9901 acaaggtgag gaactaaacc atggccaagt tgaccagtgc cgttccggtg ctcaccgcgc
     9961 gcgacgtcgc cggagcggtc gagttctgga ccgaccggct cgggttctcc cgggacttcg
    10021 tggaggacga cttcgccggt gtggtccggg acgacgtgac cctgttcatc agcgcggtcc
    10081 aggaccaggt ggtgccggac aacaccctgg cctgggtgtg ggtgcgcggc ctggacgagc
    10141 tgtacgccga gtggtcggag gtcgtgtcca cgaacttccg ggacgcctcc gggccggcca
    10201 tgaccgagat cggcgagcag ccgtgggggc gggagttcgc cctgcgcgac ccggccggca
    10261 actgcgtgca cttcgtggcc gaggagcagg actgacacgt gctacgagat ttcgattcca
    10321 ccgccgcctt ctatgaaagg ttgggcttcg gaatcgtttt ccgggacgcc ggctggatga
    10381 tcctccagcg cggggatctc atgctggagt tcttcgccca ccccaacttg tttattgcag
    10441 cttataatgg ttacaaataa agcaatagca tcacaaattt cacaaataaa gcattttttt
    10501 cactgcattc tagttgtggt ttgtccaaac tcatcaatgt atcttatcat gtctgtatac
    10561 cgtcgacctc tagctagagc ttggcgtaat catggtcata gctgtttcct gtgtgaaatt
    10621 gttatccgct cacaattcca cacaacatac gagccggaag cataaagtgt aaagcctggg
    10681 gtgcctaatg agtgagctaa ctcacattaa ttgcgttgcg ctcactgccc gctttccagt
    10741 cgggaaacct gtcgtgccag ctgcattaat gaatcggcca acgcgcgggg agaggcggtt
    10801 tgcgtattgg gcgctcttcc gcttcctcgc tcactgactc gctgcgctcg gtcgttcggc
    10861 tgcggcgagc ggtatcagct cactcaaagg cggtaatacg gttatccaca gaatcagggg
    10921 ataacgcagg aaagaacatg tgagcaaaag gccagcaaaa ggccaggaac cgtaaaaagg
    10981 ccgcgttgct ggcgtttttc cataggctcc gcccccctga cgagcatcac aaaaatcgac
    11041 gctcaagtca gaggtggcga aacccgacag gactataaag ataccaggcg tttccccctg
    11101 gaagctccct cgtgcgctct cctgttccga ccctgccgct taccggatac ctgtccgcct
    11161 ttctcccttc gggaagcgtg gcgctttctc atagctcacg ctgtaggtat ctcagttcgg
    11221 tgtaggtcgt tcgctccaag ctgggctgtg tgcacgaacc ccccgttcag cccgaccgct
    11281 gcgccttatc cggtaactat cgtcttgagt ccaacccggt aagacacgac ttatcgccac
    11341 tggcagcagc cactggtaac aggattagca gagcgaggta tgtaggcggt gctacagagt
    11401 tcttgaagtg gtggcctaac tacggctaca ctagaagaac agtatttggt atctgcgctc
    11461 tgctgaagcc agttaccttc ggaaaaagag ttggtagctc ttgatccggc aaacaaacca
    11521 ccgctggtag cggtggtttt tttgtttgca agcagcagat tacgcgcaga aaaaaaggat
    11581 ctcaagaaga tcctttgatc ttttctacgg ggtctgacgc tcagtggaac gaaaactcac
    11641 gttaagggat tttggtcatg agattatcaa aaaggatctt cacctagatc cttttaaatt
    11701 aaaaatgaag ttttaaatca atctaaagta tatatgagta aacttggtct gacagttacc
    11761 aatgcttaat cagtgaggca cctatctcag cgatctgtct atttcgttca tccatagttg
    11821 cctgactccc cgtcgtgtag ataactacga tacgggaggg cttaccatct ggccccagtg
    11881 ctgcaatgat accgcgagac ccacgctcac cggctccaga tttatcagca ataaaccagc
    11941 cagccggaag ggccgagcgc agaagtggtc ctgcaacttt atccgcctcc atccagtcta
    12001 ttaattgttg ccgggaagct agagtaagta gttcgccagt taatagtttg cgcaacgttg
    12061 ttgccattgc tacaggcatc gtggtgtcac gctcgtcgtt tggtatggct tcattcagct
    12121 ccggttccca acgatcaagg cgagttacat gatcccccat gttgtgcaaa aaagcggtta
    12181 gctccttcgg tcctccgatc gttgtcagaa gtaagttggc cgcagtgtta tcactcatgg
    12241 ttatggcagc actgcataat tctcttactg tcatgccatc cgtaagatgc ttttctgtga
    12301 ctggtgagta ctcaaccaag tcattctgag aatagtgtat gcggcgaccg agttgctctt
    12361 gcccggcgtc aatacgggat aataccgcgc cacatagcag aactttaaaa gtgctcatca
    12421 ttggaaaacg ttcttcgggg cgaaaactct caaggatctt accgctgttg agatccagtt
    12481 cgatgtaacc cactcgtgca cccaactgat cttcagcatc ttttactttc accagcgttt
    12541 ctgggtgagc aaaaacagga aggcaaaatg ccgcaaaaaa gggaataagg gcgacacgga
    12601 aatgttgaat actcatactc ttcctttttc aatattattg aagcatttat cagggttatt
    12661 gtctcatgag cggatacata tttgaatgta tttagaaaaa taaacaaata ggggttccgc
    12721 gcacatttcc ccgaaaagtg ccacctgacg tcgacggatc gggagatctc ccgatcccct
    12781 atggtgcact ctcagtacaa tctgctctga tgccgcatag ttaagccagt atctgctccc
    12841 tgcttgtgtg ttggaggtcg ctgagtagtg cgcgagcaaa atttaagcta caacaaggca
    12901 aggcttgacc gacaattgca tgaagaatct gcttagggtt aggcgttttg cgctgcttcg
    12961 cgatgtacgg gccagatata cgcgttgaca ttgattattg actagttatt aatagtaatc
    13021 aattacgggg tcattagttc atagcccata tatggagttc cgcgttacat aacttacggt
    13081 aaatggcccg cctggctgac cgcccaacga cccccgccca ttgacgtcaa taatgacgta
    13141 tgttcccata gtaacgccaa tagggacttt ccattgacgt caatgggtgg agtatttacg
    13201 gtaaactgcc cacttggcag tacatcaagt gtatcatatg ccaagtacgc cccctattga
    13261 cgtcaatgac ggtaaatggc ccgcctggca ttatgcccag tacatgacct tatgggactt
    13321 tcctacttgg cagtacatct acgtattagt catcgctatt accatggtga tgcggttttg
    13381 gcagtacatc aatgggcgtg gatagcggtt tgactcacgg ggatttccaa gtctccaccc
    13441 cattgacgtc aatgggagtt tgttttggca ccaaaatcaa cgggactttc caaaatgtcg
    13501 taacaactcc gccccattga cgcaaatggg cggtaggcgt gtacggtggg aggtctatat
    13561 aagcagcgcg ttttgcctgt actgggtctc tctggttaga ccagatctga gcctgggagc
    13621 tctctggcta actagggaac ccactgctta agcctcaata aagcttgcct tgagtgcttc
    13681 aagtagtgtg tgcccgtctg ttgtgtgact ctggtaacta gagatccctc agaccctttt
    13741 agtcagtgtg gaaaatctct agcagtggcg cccgaacagg gacttgaaag cgaaagggaa
    13801 accagaggag ctctctcgac gcaggactcg gcttgctgaa gcgcgcacgg caagaggcga
    13861 ggggcggcga ctggtgagta cgccaaaaat tttgactagc ggaggctaga aggagagaga
    13921 tgggtgcgag agcgtcagta ttaagcgggg gagaattaga tcgcgatggg aaaaaattcg
    13981 gttaaggcca gggggaaaga aaaaatataa attaaaacat atagtatggg caagcaggga
    14041 gctagaacga ttcgcagtta atcctggcct gttagaaaca tcagaaggct gtagacaaat
    14101 actgggacag ctacaaccat cccttcagac aggatcagaa gaacttagat cattatataa
    14161 tacagtagca accctctatt gtgtgcatca aaggatagag ataaaagaca ccaaggaagc
    14221 tttagacaag atagaggaag agcaaaacaa aagtaagacc accgcacagc aagcggccgc
    14281 tgatcttcag acctggagga ggagatatga gggacaattg gagaagtgaa ttatataaat
    14341 ataaagtagt aaaaattgaa ccattaggag tagcacccac caaggcaaag agaagagtgg
    14401 tgcagagaga aaaaagagca gtgggaatag gagctttgtt ccttgggttc ttgggagcag
    14461 caggaagcac tatgggcgca gcgtcaatga cgctgacggt acaggccaga caattattgt
    14521 ctggtatagt gcagcagcag aacaatttgc tgagggctat tgaggcgcaa cagcatctgt
    14581 tgcaactcac agtctggggc atcaagcagc tccaggcaag aatcctggct gtggaaagat
    14641 acctaaagga tcaacagctc ctggggattt ggggttgctc tggaaaactc atttgcacca
    14701 ctgctgtgcc ttggaatgct agttggagta ataaatctct ggaacagatt tggaatcaca
    14761 cgacctggat ggagtgggac agagaaatta acaattacac aagcttaata cactccttaa
    14821 ttgaagaatc gcaaaaccag caagaaaaga atgaacaaga attattggaa tta
//
