>Addgene plasmid #112233 | lentiCRISPR v2-dCas9 | depositor partial sequence | sequence record 211433 | aaminodCas9-D10G;(ggc, in the center of the sequence, is a mutant Gly codon at amino acid 10 of Cas9)
TACAGCATCGGCCTGGGCATCGGCACCAACTCTGTG
