>Addgene plasmid #112233 | lentiCRISPR v2-dCas9 | depositor partial sequence | sequence record 211434 | dCas9-H840A;(gcc, in the center of the sequence, is a mutant Ala codon at amino acid 840 of Cas9)
GACTACGATGTGGACGCCATCGTGCCTCAGAGC
